>Addgene plasmid #225533 | H2B-iRFP | addgene full sequence | sequence record 453792 | Addgene NGS Result
TTTCAGGTGTCGTGAGGGGATCTGGAGCTCTCGAGAATTCTCACGCGTCAAGTGGAGCAAGGCAGGTGGA
CAGTGGATCCATGCCAGAGCCAGCGAAGTCTGCTCCCGCCCCGAAAAAGGGCTCCAAGAAGGCGGTGACT
AAGGCGCAGAAGAAAGGCGGCAAGAAGCGCAAGCGCAGCCGCAAGGAGAGCTATTCCATCTATGTGTACA
AGGTTCTGAAGCAGGTCCACCCTGACACCGGCATTTCGTCCAAGGCCATGGGCATCATGAATTCGTTTGT
GAACGACATTTTCGAGCGCATCGCAGGTGAGGCTTCCCGCCTGGCGCATTACAACAAGCGCTCGACCATC
ACCTCCAGGGAGATCCAGACGGCCGTGCGCCTGCTGCTGCCTGGGGAGTTGGCCAAGCACGCCGTGTCCG
AGGGTACTAAGGCCATCACCAAGTACACCAGCGCTAAGAACATGAGCGGCGGCACCAGTACCAGCAGCTC
AGGCTCCGGCGGACATACTGGGATGTCGGTACCGCTGACTACCTCAGCATTCGGCCACGCGTTTCTGGCT
AACTGTGAACGCGAGCAGATCCACCTGGCGGGCTCCATTCAGCCGCACGGTATCCTGCTGGCTGTGAAAG
AGCCGGACAACGTGGTGATCCAGGCTTCTATTAACGCTGCGGAGTTCCTGAACACCAACTCTGTTGTTGG
CCGTCCGCTGCGTGACCTGGGCGGCGATCTGCCTTTGCAGATCCTGCCGCACCTGAACGGCCCGCTGCAC
CTGGCTCCGATGACCCTGCGTTGTACCGTGGGTTCTCCGCCGCGTCGTGTGGACTGTACCATTCATCGTC
CGTCTAACGGCGGCCTGATCGTAGAACTGGAACCAGCAACCAAGACCACTAACATTGCGCCGGCTCTGGA
CGGTGCGTTTCATCGTATCACTTCTTCATCCTCCCTGATGGGCCTGTGTGACGAAACCGCGACTATTATC
CGTGAGATTACTGGCTACGACCGTGTGATGGTAGTACGTTTCGATGAAGAGGGTAATGGCGAAATTCTGT
CCGAACGTCGTCGTGCGGACCTGGAAGCGTTCCTGGGTAACCGCTACCCGGCGTCTACTATTCCGCAGAT
CGCTCGTCGCCTGTACGAACATAACCGTGTTCGCCTGCTGGTAGATGTGAACTATACTCCGGTTCCGCTA
CAGCCGCGCATCAGCCCGCTGAACGGTCGTGATCTGGATATGTCCCTGTCTTGCCTGCGCTCTATGTCCC
CGATCCACCAGAAATACATGCAGGACATGGGCGTTGGCGCGACCCTGGTTTGCTCTCTGATGGTGTCTGG
TCGTCTGTGGGGTCTGATCGCTTGCCACCACTACGAACCGCGCTTCGTTCCGTTCCACATTCGCGCTGCT
GGCGAAGCGCTGGCGGAAACTTGTGCGATCCGCATCGCGACGCTGGAGAGCTTTGCACAGTCTCAGTCCA
AATAGCCTGCAGGCGGCCGCAACTCCCACCTGCAACATGCGTGACTGACTGAGGCCGCGACTCTAGAGTC
GACCTGCAGGCATGCAAGCTTGATATCAAGCTTATCGATAATCAACCTCTGGATTACAAAATTTGTGAAA
GATTGACTGGTATTCTTAACTATGTTGCTCCTTTTACGCTATGTGGATACGCTGCTTTAATGCCTTTGTA
TCATGCTATTGCTTCCCGTATGGCTTTCATTTTCTCCTCCTTGTATAAATCCTGGTTGCTGTCTCTTTAT
GAGGAGTTGTGGCCCGTTGTCAGGCAACGTGGCGTGGTGTGCACTGTGTTTGCTGACGCAACCCCCACTG
GTTGGGGCATTGCCACCACCTGTCAGCTCCTTTCCGGGACTTTCGCTTTCCCCCTCCCTATTGCCACGGC
GGAACTCATCGCCGCCTGCCTTGCCCGCTGCTGGACAGGGGCTCGGCTGTTGGGCACTGACAATTCCGTG
GTGTTGTCGGGGAAATCATCGTCCTTTCCTTGGCTGCTCGCCTGTGTTGCCACCTGGATTCTGCGCGGGA
CGTCCTTCTGCTACGTCCCTTCGGCCCTCAATCCAGCGGACCTTCCTTCCCGCGGCCTGCTGCCGGCTCT
GCGGCCTCTTCCGCGTCTTCGCCTTCGCCCTCAGACGAGTCGGATCTCCCTTTGGGCCGCCTCCCCGCAT
CGCCCGCCCCACGACCCGCAGCGCCCGACCGAAAGGAGCGCACGACCCCATGCATCGATACTAGTTAAAA
GTTTTGTTACTTTATAGAAGAAATTTTGAGTTTTTGTTTTTTTTTAATAAATAAATAAACATAAATAAAT
TGTTTGTTGAATTTATTATTAGTATGTAAGTGTAAATATAATAAAACTTAATATCTATTCAAATTAATAA
ATAAACCTCGATATACAGACCGATAAAACACATGCGTCAATTTTACGCATGATTATCTTTAACGTACGTC
ACAATATGATTATCTTTCTAGGGTTAATCTAGTATACGCGTATGCGGCCGCTTAATTAATCCATGGCGCC
TGATGCGGTATTTTCTCCTTACGCATCTGTGCGGTATTTCACACCGCATATGGTGCACTCTCAGTACAAT
CTGCTCTGATGCCGCATAGTTAAGCCAGCCCCGACACCCGCCAACACCCGCTGACGCGCCCTGACGGGCT
TGTCTGCTCCCGGCATCCGCTTACAGACAAGCTGTGACCGTCTCCGGGAGCTGCATGTGTCAGAGGTTTT
CACCGTCATCACCGAAACGCGCGAGACGAAAGGGCCTCGTGATACGCCTATTTTTATAGGTTAATGTCAT
GATAATAATGGTTTCTTAGACGTCAGGTGGCACTTTTCGGGGAAATGTGCGCGGAACCCCTATTTGTTTA
TTTTTCTAAATACATTCAAATATGTATCCGCTCATGAGACAATAACCCTGATAAATGCTTCAATAATATT
GAAAAAGGAAGAGTATGAGTATTCAACATTTCCGTGTCGCCCTTATTCCCTTTTTTGCGGCATTTTGCCT
TCCTGTTTTTGCTCACCCAGAAACGCTGGTGAAAGTAAAAGATGCTGAAGATCAGTTGGGTGCACGAGTG
GGTTACATCGAACTGGATCTCAACAGCGGTAAGATCCTTGAGAGTTTTCGCCCCGAAGAACGTTTTCCAA
TGATGAGCACTTTTAAAGTTCTGCTATGTGGCGCGGTATTATCCCGTATTGACGCCGGGCAAGAGCAACT
CGGTCGCCGCATACACTATTCTCAGAATGACTTGGTTGAGTACTCACCAGTCACAGAAAAGCATCTTACG
GATGGCATGACAGTAAGAGAATTATGCAGTGCTGCCATAACCATGAGTGATAACACTGCGGCCAACTTAC
TTCTGACAACGATCGGAGGACCGAAGGAGCTAACCGCTTTTTTGCACAACATGGGGGATCATGTAACTCG
CCTTGATCGTTGGGAACCGGAGCTGAATGAAGCCATACCAAACGACGAGCGTGACACCACGATGCCTGTA
GCAATGGCAACAACGTTGCGCAAACTATTAACTGGCGAACTACTTACTCTAGCTTCCCGGCAACAATTAA
TAGACTGGATGGAGGCGGATAAAGTTGCAGGACCACTTCTGCGCTCGGCCCTTCCGGCTGGCTGGTTTAT
TGCTGATAAATCTGGAGCCGGTGAGCGTGGGTCTCGCGGTATCATTGCAGCACTGGGGCCAGATGGTAAG
CCCTCCCGTATCGTAGTTATCTACACGACGGGGAGTCAGGCAACTATGGATGAACGAAATAGACAGATCG
CTGAGATAGGTGCCTCACTGATTAAGCATTGGTAACTGTCAGACCAAGTTTACTCATATATACTTTAGAT
TGATTTAAAACTTCATTTTTAATTTAAAAGGATCTAGGTGAAGATCCTTTTTGATAATCTCATGACCAAA
ATCCCTTAACGTGAGTTTTCGTTCCACTGAGCGTCAGACCCCGTAGAAAAGATCAAAGGATCTTCTTGAG
ATCCTTTTTTTCTGCGCGTAATCTGCTGCTTGCAAACAAAAAAACCACCGCTACCAGCGGTGGTTTGTTT
GCCGGATCAAGAGCTACCAACTCTTTTTCCGAAGGTAACTGGCTTCAGCAGAGCGCAGATACCAAATACT
GTTCTTCTAGTGTAGCCGTAGTTAGGCCACCACTTCAAGAACTCTGTAGCACCGCCTACATACCTCGCTC
TGCTAATCCTGTTACCAGTGGCTGCTGCCAGTGGCGATAAGTCGTGTCTTACCGGGTTGGACTCAAGACG
ATAGTTACCGGATAAGGCGCAGCGGTCGGGCTGAACGGGGGGTTCGTGCACACAGCCCAGCTTGGAGCGA
ACGACCTACACCGAACTGAGATACCTACAGCGTGAGCTATGAGAAAGCGCCACGCTTCCCGAAGGGAGAA
AGGCGGACAGGTATCCGGTAAGCGGCAGGGTCGGAACAGGAGAGCGCACGAGGGAGCTTCCAGGGGGAAA
CGCCTGGTATCTTTATAGTCCTGTCGGGTTTCGCCACCTCTGACTTGAGCGTCGATTTTTGTGATGCTCG
TCAGGGGGGCGGAGCCTATGGAAAAACGCCAGCAACGCGGCCTTTTTACGGTTCCTGGCCTTTTGCTGGC
CTTTTGCTCACATGTTCTTTCCTGCGTTATCCCCTGATTCTGTGGATAACCGTATTACCGCCTTTGAGTG
AGCTGATACCGCTCGCCGCAGCCGAACGACCGAGCGCAGCGAGTCAGTGAGCGAGGAAGCGGAAGAGCGC
CCAATACGCAAACCGCCTCTCCCCGCGCGTTGGCCGATTCATTAATGCAGCTGGCACGACAGGTTTCCCG
ACTGGAAAGCGGGCAGTGATCGCAACGCAATTAATGTGAGTTAGCTCACTCATTAGGCACCCCAGGCTTT
ACACTTTATGCTTCCGGCTCGTATGTTGTGTGGAATTGTGAGCGGATAACAATTTCACACAGGAAACAGC
TATGACCATGATTACGCCGGGGCGCGCCATTCTAGATTAACCCTAGAAAGATAGTCTGCGTAAAATTGAC
GCATGCATTCTTGAAATATTGCTCTCTCTTTCTAAATAGCGCGAATCCGTCGCTGTGCATTTAGGACATC
TCAGTCGCCGCTTGGAGCTCCCGTGAGGCGTGCTTGTCAATGCGGTAAGTGTCACTGATTTTGAACTATA
ACGACCGCGTGAGTCAAAATGACGCATGATTATCTTTTACGTGACTTTTAAGATTTAACTCATACGATAA
TTATATTGTTATTTCATGTTCTACTTACGTGATAACTTATTATATATATATTTTCTTGTTATAGATATCA
ACTAGAATGCTAGCATGGGCCCAGATCTCCGAGGGGACCCGACAGGCCCGCAGGGACAGCAGAGATCCAG
TTTGGATCGATAAGCTTGATATCGAATTGGCTCCGGTGCCCGTCAGTGGGCAGAGCGCACATCGCCCACA
GTCCCCGAGAAGTTGGGGGGAGGGGTCGGCAATTGAACCGGTGCCTAGAGAAGGTGGCGCGGGGTAAACT
GGGAAAGTGATGTCGTGTACTGGCTCCGCCTTTTTCCCGAGGGTGGGGGAGAACCGTATATAAGTGCAGG
ATCTCCCTATCAGTGATAGAGATCTCCCTATCAGTGATAGAGATCGTCGACGTTCTTTTTCGCAACGGGT
TTGCCGCCAGAACACAGGTAAGTGCCGTGTGTGGTTCCCGCGGGCCTGGCCTCTTTACGGGTTATGGCCC
TTGCGTGCCTTGAATTACTTCCACCTGGCTGCAGTACGTGATTCTTGATCCCGAGCTTCGGGTTGGAAGT
GGGTGGGAGAGTTCGAGGCCTTGCGCTTAAGGAGCCCCTTCGCCTCGTGCTTGAGTTGAGGCCTGGCCTG
GGCGCTGGGGCCGCCGCGTGCGAATCTGGTGGCACCTTCGCGCCTGTCTCGCTGCTTTCGATAAGTCTCT
AGCCATTTAAAATTTTTGATGACCTGCTGCGACGCTTTTTTTCTGGCAAGATAGTCTTGTAAATGCGGGC
CAAGATCTGCACACTGGTATTTCGGTTTTTGGGGCCGCGGGCGGCGACGGGGCCCGTGCGTCCCAGCGCA
CATGTTCGGCGAGGCGGGGCCTGCGAGCGCGGCCACCGAGAATCGGACGGGGGTAGTCTCAAGCTGGCCG
GCCTGCTCTGGTGCCTGGCCTCGCGCCGCCGTGTATCGCCCCGCCCTGGGCGGCAAGGCTGGCCCGGTCG
GCACCAGTTGCGTGAGCGGAAAGATGGCCGCTTCCCGGCCCTGCTGCAGGGAGCTCAAAATGGAGGACGC
GGCGCTCGGGAGAGCGGGCGGGTGAGTCACCCACACAAAGGAAAAGGGCCTTTCCGTCCTCAGCCGTCGC
TTCATGTGACTCCACGGAGTACCGGGCGCCGTCCAGGCACCTCGATTAGTTCTCGAGCTTTTGGAGTACG
TCGTCTTTAGGTTGGGGGGAGGGGTTTTATGCGATGGAGTTTCCCCACACTGAGTGGGTGGAGACTGAAG
TTAGGCCAGCTTGGCACTTGATGTAATTCTCCTTGGAATTTGCCCTTTTTAAGTTTGGATCTTGGTTCAT
TCTCAAGCCTCAGACAGTGGTTCAAAGTTTTTTTCTTCCA
Features (pLannotate 1.2.2; 21 found; start..end, strand, type, name):
     81..458     +  CDS            H2B: human histone H2B; HIST1H2BJ
    513..1472    +  CDS            mIFP: mIFP is a basic (constitutively fluorescent) near ir fluorescent protein published in 2015, derived from Bradyrhizobium sp.. It has very low acid sensitivity. It requires the cofactor biliverdin for fluorescence.
   1531..1561    +  misc_feature   MCS (fragment): pUC18/19 multiple cloning site
   1562..1580    +  misc_feature   MCS (fragment): pBluescript multiple cloning site
   1580..2168    +  misc_feature   WPRE: woodchuck hepatitis virus posttranscriptional regulatory element
   2519..2618    -  misc_feature   bom (fragment): basis of mobility region from pBR322
   2720..2755    -  CDS            rop (fragment): Rop protein, which maintains plasmids at low copy number; rop
   2850..2954    +  promoter       AmpR promoter: bla
   2955..3815    +  CDS            AmpR: β-lactamase; bla; confers resistance to ampicillin, carbenicillin, and related antibiotics
   3986..4574    +  rep_origin     ori: high-copy-number ColE1/pMB1/pBR322/pUC origin of replication
   4757..4849    +  CDS            lacI (fragment): lac repressor; lacI; The lac repressor binds to the lac operator to inhibit transcription in E. coli. This inhibition can be relieved by adding lactose or isopropyl-β-D-thiogalactopyranoside (IPTG).
   4862..4883    +  protein_bind   CAP binding site: CAP binding activates transcription in the presence of cAMP. E. coli catabolite activator protein
   4898..4928    +  promoter       lac promoter: promoter for the E. coli lac operon
   4936..4952    +  protein_bind   lac operator: The lac repressor binds to the lac operator to inhibit transcription in E. coli. This inhibition can be relieved by adding lactose or isopropyl-β-D-thiogalactopyranoside (IPTG). lac repressor encoded by lacI
   5349..5370    +  CDS            Rev (fragment): human immunodeficiency virus 1 (HIV-1) Rev protein; rev; enhances nuclear export of unspliced and incompletely spliced viral mRNAs
   5396..5418    -  misc_feature   MCS (fragment): pBluescript multiple cloning site
   5438..5599    +  promoter       EF-1α core promoter (fragment): core promoter for human elongation factor EF-1α
   5604..5623    +  promoter       PLtetO-1 promoter (fragment): modified phage lambda PL promoter with tet operator sites (Lutz and Bujard, 1997)
   5625..5644    +  promoter       PLtetO-1 promoter (fragment): modified phage lambda PL promoter with tet operator sites (Lutz and Bujard, 1997)
   5650..5687    +  promoter       EF-1α core promoter (fragment): core promoter for human elongation factor EF-1α
   5688..6       +  intron         EF-1α intron A (across the origin): intron upstream of the start codon of human EF-1α
