[The description below was written by a language model from this plasmid's Addgene catalogue record and pLannotate feature annotations shown in this document.]
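Description:
H2B-iRFP is a mammalian expression plasmid described in the catalogue as built on a piggyBac backbone, meaning the expression cassette is intended for transposase-mediated integration into the host genome to make stable cell lines. The automated annotation of the 6,620 nt sequence does not call out the piggyBac terminal repeats, so their positions cannot be confirmed from the feature table. In bacteria the plasmid is maintained through a high-copy ColE1/pUC-type origin and selected with ampicillin via the β-lactamase gene and its native promoter. Remnants of lac regulatory elements, rop, bom and cloning-site fragments are backbone leftovers. No mammalian selection marker is annotated.

The payload is human histone H2B (HIST1H2BJ) followed in the same orientation by a near-infrared, biliverdin-dependent bacteriophytochrome-derived fluorescent protein, consistent with a C-terminal fusion. The annotation tool labels this reading frame as mIFP, the plasmid name calls it iRFP, and the catalogue tag field lists GFP. No GFP is found in the sequence, so the GFP entry appears to be a catalogue inconsistency and the exact near-infrared variant is best taken from the name. Expression is driven by an EF-1α promoter with its intron A, which spans the sequence origin just upstream of H2B. The core promoter is interrupted by two short matches to tet operator-containing sequence, suggesting a tet-operator-modified EF-1α promoter, although the record does not state this. A WPRE downstream of the fusion enhances transcript stability and expression.

The fusion marks chromatin and so provides a far-red nuclear label for cell segmentation and tracking in live imaging. The associated publication concerns morphogen signal recording in gastruloids.
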