Addgene plasmid #225533: H2B-iRFP
Depositing lab: Jared Toettcher. Publication: Recording morphogen signals reveals mechanisms underlying gastruloid symmetry breaking. McNamara HM, Solley SC, Adamson B, Chan MM, Toettcher JE. Nat Cell Biol. 2024 Oct 2. doi: 10.1038/s41556-024-01521-9. PubMed 39358450.
Backbone
  Vector backbone: piggyBac
  Vector type: Mammalian Expression
Growth in bacteria
  Bacterial resistance: Ampicillin, 100 μg/mL
  Growth temperature: 37°C
  Growth strain: DH5alpha
  Copy number: Unknown
Gene/Insert
  Gene/Insert name: H2B
  Tag / fusion protein: GFP (C terminal on insert)
Depositor comments: Please visit https://doi.org/10.1101/2023.06.02.543474 for bioRxiv preprint.
How to cite: H2B-iRFP was a gift from Jared Toettcher (Addgene plasmid # 225533 ; http://n2t.net/addgene:225533 ; RRID:Addgene_225533)
